Addgene plasmid #221751: pMRXIP-GFP-ING2(PHD)
Purpose: Stable expression of GFP-ING2(PHD) in mammalian cells
Depositing lab: Noboru Mizushima. Depositing organization: The University of Tokyo. Publication: Syntaxin 17 recruitment to mature autophagosomes is temporally regulated by PI4P accumulation. Shinoda S, Sakai Y, Matsui T, Uematsu M, Koyama-Honda I, Sakamaki JI, Yamamoto H, Mizushima N. Elife. 2024 Jun 4;12:RP92189. doi: 10.7554/eLife.92189. PubMed 38831696.
Backbone
  Vector backbone: pMRX-IP
  Backbone manufacturer: Dr.Shoji Yamaoka of Tokyo Medical and Dental University
  Backbone size w/o insert (bp): 6137
  Total vector size (bp): 7390
  Vector type: Mammalian Expression, Retroviral
  Selectable markers: Puromycin
Growth in bacteria
  Bacterial resistance: Ampicillin, 100 μg/mL
  Growth temperature: 37°C
  Growth strain: NEB Stable
  Growth instructions: 100 μg/mL
  Copy number: High Copy
Gene/Insert
  Gene/Insert name: ING2 (alt name: 2x ING2(PlantHD))
  Species: H. sapiens (human)
  Insert size (bp): 510
  Mutation: two ING2(PlantHD) domains (amino acids 190–280)
  GenBank ID: NM_001564
  Entrez Gene: ING2 (a.k.a. ING1L, p33ING2)
  Tag / fusion protein: GFP (N terminal on insert)
  Cloning method: Gibson Cloning
  Sequencing primers: 5′ TCTATCGATGAATTGGAATTCGAAGCTTCACCTGTTGAGTTTG; 3′ AACTCGCGAACGCGTGAATTCtcaCCTCGATCTTCTATCC
Terms and licenses: Academic/Nonprofit Terms; Industry Terms: Not Available to Industry
How to cite: pMRXIP-GFP-ING2(PHD) was a gift from Noboru Mizushima (Addgene plasmid # 221751 ; http://n2t.net/addgene:221751 ; RRID:Addgene_221751)
