[The description below was written by a language model from this plasmid's Addgene catalogue record and pLannotate feature annotations shown in this document.]
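Description:
pMRXIP-GFP-ING2(PHD) is a Moloney murine leukemia virus-based retroviral vector built on the pMRX-IP backbone for stable expression of a GFP-tagged protein in mammalian cells. In bacteria it is maintained through a high-copy ColE1/pUC-type origin and selected with ampicillin via the β-lactamase gene. The viral portion begins with a CMV enhancer joined to a partial MMLV LTR, an arrangement that typically drives production of the genomic RNA in packaging cells. This is followed by the MMLV Ψ packaging signal, a truncated gag lacking its start codon, and a pol fragment carrying the splice acceptor. A downstream MMLV LTR closes the proviral unit.

The payload is a single bicistronic transcript. EGFP is fused at the N terminus of two tandem copies of the human ING2 plant homeodomain (PHD) region, amino acids 190–280. An EMCV IRES then directs translation of puromycin N-acetyltransferase, so puromycin-resistant transduced cells should also express the fusion. The automated annotation labels the first repeat as an ING2 fragment and the second as an ING4 fragment. Given the catalogue description, the latter most likely reflects a homology-based call on the second ING2 PHD copy rather than a different gene. No separate internal promoter is annotated, so expression presumably depends on the LTR.

The stated purpose is stable expression of GFP-ING2(PHD). The annotation notes that ING2 activity is modulated by phosphoinositide binding, and the associated study concerns phosphoinositide accumulation on autophagosomes. This suggests use as a fluorescent lipid-binding probe in live-cell imaging, though the record does not state the lipid specificity.
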