Features (pLannotate 1.2.2; 16 found; start..end, strand, type, name):
    309..604     +  LTR            3' LTR (ΔU3) (fragment): self-inactivating 3' long terminal repeat (LTR) from Moloney murine leukemia virus
    667..1024    +  misc_feature   MMLV Ψ: packaging signal of Moloney murine leukemia virus (MMLV)
   1089..1505    +  CDS            gag (truncated): truncated Moloney murine leukemia virus (MMLV) gag gene lacking the start codon
   1515..1889    +  misc_feature   pol region: Moloney murine leukemia virus (MMLV) pol region containing the splice acceptor site
   1901..2617    +  CDS            EGFP: EGFP is a basic (constitutively fluorescent) green fluorescent protein published in 1996, derived from Aequorea victoria. It is reported to be a rapidly-maturing weak dimer with moderate acid sensitivity.
   2675..2926    +  CDS            ING2 (fragment): ING2_HUMAN - Also known as ING1L. Experimental evidence at protein level: Swiss-Prot protein existence level 1. Seems to be involved in p53/TP53 activation and p53/TP53- dependent apoptotic pathways, probably by enhancing acetylation of p53/TP53. Component of a mSin3A-like corepressor complex, which is probably involved in deacetylation of nucleosomal histones. ING2 activity seems to be modulated by binding to phosphoinositides (PtdInsPs). From Homo sapiens (Human).
   2966..3172    +  CDS            ING4 (fragment): ING4_HUMAN - Experimental evidence at protein level: Swiss-Prot protein existence level 1. Component of HBO1 complexes, which specifically mediate acetylation of histone H3 at 'Lys-14' (H3K14ac), and have reduced activity toward histone H4 (PubMed:16387653). Through chromatin acetylation it may function in DNA replication (PubMed:16387653). May inhibit tumor progression by modulating the transcriptional output of signaling pathways which regulate cell proliferation (PubMed:15251430, PubMed:15528276). Can suppress brain tumor angiogenesis through transcriptional repression of RELA/NFKB3 target
   3347..3809    +  misc_feature   IRES: internal ribosome entry site (IRES) of the encephalomyocarditis virus (EMCV)
   3823..4422    +  CDS            PuroR: puromycin N-acetyltransferase; pac from Streptomyces alboniger; confers resistance to puromycin
   4524..4645    +  LTR            3' LTR (ΔU3) (fragment): self-inactivating 3' long terminal repeat (LTR) from Moloney murine leukemia virus
   4646..5115    +  LTR            LTR: long terminal repeat from Moloney murine leukemia virus
   5181..5233    -  CDS            lacI (fragment): lac repressor; lacI; The lac repressor binds to the lac operator to inhibit transcription in E. coli. This inhibition can be relieved by adding lactose or isopropyl-β-D-thiogalactopyranoside (IPTG).
   5416..6004    -  rep_origin     ori: high-copy-number ColE1/pMB1/pBR322/pUC origin of replication
   6168..7028    -  CDS            AmpR: β-lactamase; bla; confers resistance to ampicillin, carbenicillin, and related antibiotics
   7029..7133    -  promoter       AmpR promoter: bla
   7321..308     +  enhancer       CMV enhancer (across the origin): human cytomegalovirus immediate early enhancer
>Addgene plasmid #221751 | pMRXIP-GFP-ING2(PHD) | addgene full sequence | sequence record 443423 | Addgene NGS Result
TCCGCGTTACATAACTTACGGTAAATGGCCCGCCTGGCTGACCGCCCAACGACCCCCGCCCATTGACGTC
AATAATGACGTATGTTCCCATAGTAACGCCAATAGGGACTTTCCATTGACGTCAATGGGTGGAGTATTTA
CGGTAAACTGCCCACTTGGCAGTACATCAAGTGTATCATATGCCAAGTACGCCCCCTATTGACGTCAATG
ACGGTAAATGGCCCGCCTGGCATTATGCCCAGTACATGACCTTATGGGACTTTCCTACTTGGCAGTACAT
CTACGTATTAGTCATCGCTATTACCATGCTAGAGAACCATCAGATGTTTCCAGGGTGCCCCAAGGACCTG
AAATGACCCTGTGCCTTATTTGAACTAACCAATCAGTTCGCTTCTCGCTTCTGTTCGCGCGCTTCTGCTC
CCCGAGCTCAATAAAAGAGCCCACAACCCCTCACTCGGCGCGCCAGTCCTCCGATTGACTGAGTCGCCCG
GGTACCCGTGTATCCAATAAACCCTCTTGCAGTTGCATCCGACTTGTGGTCTCGCTGTTCCTTGGGAGGG
TCTCCTCTGAGTGATTGACTACCCGTCAGCGGGGGTCTTTCATTTGGGGGCTCGTCCGGGATCGGGAGAC
CCCTGCCCAGGGACCACCGACCCACCACCGGGAGGTAAGCTGGCCAGCAACTTATCTGTGTCTGTCCGAT
TGTCTAGTGTCTATGACTGATTTTATGCGCCTGCGTCGGTACTAGTTAGCTAACTAGCTCTGTATCTGGC
GGACCCGTGGTGGAACTGACGAGTTCGGAACACCCGGCCGCAACCCTGGGAGACGTCCCAGGGACTTCGG
GGGCCGTTTTTGTGGCCCGACCTGAGTCCAAAAATCCCGATCGTTTTGGACTCTTTGGTGCACCCCCCTT
AGAGGAGGGATATGTGGTTCTGGTAGGAGACGAGAACCTAAAACAGTTCCCGCCTCCGTCTGAATTTTTG
CTTTCGGTTTGGGACCGAAGCCGCGCCGCGCGTCTTGTCTGCTGCAGCATCGTTCTGTGTTGTCTCTGTC
TGACTGTGTTTCTGTATTTGTCTGAAAATATGGGCCCGGGCCAGACTGTTACCACTCCCTTAAGTTTGAC
CTTAGGTCACTGGAAAGATGTCGAGCGGATCGCTCACAACCAGTCGGTAGATGTCAAGAAGAGACGTTGG
GTTACCTTCTGCTCTGCAGAATGGCCAACCTTTAACGTCGGATGGCCGCGAGACGGCACCTTTAACCGAG
ACCTCATCACCCAGGTTAAGATCAAGGTCTTTTCACCTGGCCCGCATGGACACCCAGACCAGGTCCCCTA
CATCGTGACCTGGGAAGCCTTGGCTTTTGACCCCCCTCCCTGGGTCAAGCCCTTTGTACACCCTAAGCCT
CCGCCTCCTCTTCCTCCATCCGCCCCGTCTCTCCCCCTTGAACCTCCTCGTTCGACCCCGCCTCGATCCT
CCCTTTATCCAGCCCTCACTCCTTCTCTAGGCGCCCCCATATGGCCATATGAGATCTTATATGGGGCACC
CCCGCCCCTTGTAAACTTCCCTGACCCTGACATGACAAGAGTTACTAACAGCCCCTCTCTCCAAGCTCAC
TTACAGGCTCTCTACTTAGTCCAGCACGAAGTCTGGAGACCTCTGGCGGCAGCCTACCAAGAACAACTGG
ACCGACCGGTGGTACCTCACCCTTACCGAGTCGGCGACACAGTGTGGGTCCGCCGACACCAGACTAAGAA
CCTAGAACCTCGCTGGAAAGGACCTTACACAGTCCTGCTGACCACCCCCACCGCCCTCAAAGTAGACGGC
ATCGCAGCTTGGATACACGCCGCCCACGTGAAGGCTGCCGACCCCGGGGGTGGACCATCCTCTAGACTGC
CGGATCTGCCATGGTGAGCAAGGGCGAGGAGCTGTTCACCGGGGTGGTGCCCATCCTGGTCGAGCTGGAC
GGCGACGTAAACGGCCACAAGTTCAGCGTGTCCGGCGAGGGCGAGGGCGATGCCACCTACGGCAAGCTGA
CCCTGAAGTTCATCTGCACCACCGGCAAGCTGCCCGTGCCCTGGCCCACCCTCGTGACCACCCTGACCTA
CGGCGTGCAGTGCTTCAGCCGCTACCCCGACCACATGAAGCAGCACGACTTCTTCAAGTCCGCCATGCCC
GAAGGCTACGTCCAGGAGCGCACCATCTTCTTCAAGGACGACGGCAACTACAAGACCCGCGCCGAGGTGA
AGTTCGAGGGCGACACCCTGGTGAACCGCATCGAGCTGAAGGGCATCGACTTCAAGGAGGACGGCAACAT
CCTGGGGCACAAGCTGGAGTACAACTACAACAGCCACAACGTCTATATCATGGCCGACAAGCAGAAGAAC
GGCATCAAGGTGAACTTCAAGATCCGCCACAACATCGAGGACGGCAGCGTGCAGCTCGCCGACCACTACC
AGCAGAACACCCCCATCGGCGACGGCCCCGTGCTGCTGCCCGACAACCACTACCTGAGCACCCAGTCCGC
CCTGAGCAAAGACCCCAACGAGAAGCGCGATCACATGGTCCTGCTGGAGTTCGTGACCGCCGCCGGGATC
ACTCTCGGCATGGACGAGCTGTACAAGGGTGGCGGTGGCTCGGGCGGTGGTGGGTCGGGTGGCGGCGGAT
CTATCGATGAATTGGAATTCGAAGCTTCACCTGTTGAGTTTGCAATAGATCCTAATGAACCTACATACTG
CTTATGCAACCAAGTGTCTTATGGGGAGATGATAGGATGTGACAATGAACAGTGTCCAATTGAATGGTTT
CACTTTTCATGTGTTTCACTTACCTATAAACCAAAGGGGAAATGGTATTGCCCAAAGTGCAGGGGAGATA
ATGAGAAAACAATGGACAAAAGTACTGAAAAGACAAAAAAGGATAGAAGATCGAGGGGTGGCGGTGGCTC
GGAAGCTTCACCTGTTGAGTTTGCAATAGATCCTAATGAACCTACATACTGCTTATGCAACCAAGTGTCT
TATGGGGAGATGATAGGATGTGACAATGAACAGTGTCCAATTGAATGGTTTCACTTTTCATGTGTTTCAC
TTACCTATAAACCAAAGGGGAAATGGTATTGCCCAAAGTGCAGGGGAGATAATGAGAAAACAATGGACAA
AAGTACTGAAAAGACAAAAAAGGATAGAAGATCGAGGTGAGAATTCACGCGTTCGCGAGTTAACGGATCC
CTCGAGCGGCCGCTACGTAAATTCCGCCCCCCCCCCTAACGTTACTGGCCGAAGCCGCTTGGAATAAGGC
CGGTGTGCGTTTGTCTATATGTTATTTTCCACCATATTGCCGTCTTTTGGCAATGTGAGGGCCCGGAAAC
CTGGCCCTGTCTTCTTGACGAGCATTCCTAGGGGTCTTTCCCCTCTCGCCAAAGGAATGCAAGGTCTGTT
GAATGTCGTGAAGGAAGCAGTTCCTCTGGAAGCTTCTTGAAGACAAACAACGTCTGTAGCGACCCTTTGC
AGGCAGCGGAACCCCCCACCTGGCGACAGGTGCCTCTGCGGCCAAAAGCCACGTGTATAAGATACACCTG
CAAAGGCGGCACAACCCCAGTGCCACGTTGTGAGTTGGATAGTTGTGGAAAGAGTCAAATGGCTCTCCTC
AAGCGTATTCAACAAGGGGCTGAAGGATGCCCAGAAGGTACCCCATTGTATGGGATCTGATCTGGGGCCT
CGGTGCACATGCTTTACATGTGTTTAGTCGAGGTTAAAAAAACGTCTAGGCCCCCCGAACCACGGGGACG
TGGTTTTCCTTTGAAAAACACGATGATAATATGGCCACAACCATGACCGAGTACAAGCCCACGGTGCGCC
TCGCCACCCGCGACGACGTCCCCCGGGCCGTACGCACCCTCGCCGCCGCGTTCGCCGACTACCCCGCCAC
GCGCCACACCGTCGACCCGGACCGCCACATCGAGCGGGTCACCGAGCTGCAAGAACTCTTCCTCACGCGC
GTCGGGCTCGACATCGGCAAGGTGTGGGTCGCGGACGACGGCGCCGCGGTGGCGGTCTGGACCACGCCGG
AGAGCGTCGAAGCGGGGGCGGTGTTCGCCGAGATCGGCCCGCGCATGGCCGAGTTGAGCGGTTCCCGGCT
GGCCGCGCAGCAACAGATGGAAGGCCTCCTGGCGCCGCACCGGCCCAAGGAGCCCGCGTGGTTCCTGGCC
ACCGTCGGCGTCTCGCCCGACCACCAGGGCAAGGGTCTGGGCAGCGCCGTCGTGCTCCCCGGAGTGGAGG
CGGCCGAGCGCGCCGGGGTGCCCGCCTTCCTGGAGACCTCCGCGCCCCGCAACCTCCCCTTCTACGAGCG
GCTCGGCTTCACCGTCACCGCCGACGTCGAGGTGCCCGAAGGACCGCGCACCTGGTGCATGACCCGCAAG
CCCGGTGCCTGACGCCCGCCCCACGACCCGCAGCGCCCGACCGAAAGGAGCGCACGACCCCATGGCTCGA
CGATAAAATAAAAGATTTTATTTAGTCTCCAGAAAAAGGGGGGAATGAAAGACCCCACCTGTAGGTTTGG
CAAGCTAGCTTAAGTAACGCCATTTTGCAAGGCATGGAAAAATACATAACTGAGAATAGAGAAGTTCAGA
TCAAGGTCAGGAACAGATGGAACAGCTGAATATGGGCCAAACAGGATATCTGTGGTAAGCAGTTCCTGCC
CCGGCTCAGGGCCAAGAACAGATGGAACAGCTGAATATGGGCCAAACAGGATATCTGTGGTAAGCAGTTC
CTGCCCCGGCTCAGGGCCAAGAACAGATGGTCCCCAGATGCGGTCCAGCCCTCAGCAGTTTCTAGAGAAC
CATCAGATGTTTCCAGGGTGCCCCAAGGACCTGAAATGACCCTGTGCCTTATTTGAACTAACCAATCAGT
TCGCTTCTCGCTTCTGTTCGCGCGCTTCTGCTCCCCGAGCTCAATAAAAGAGCCCACAACCCCTCACTCG
GGGCGCCAGTCCTCCGATTGACTGAGTCGCCCGGGTACCCGTGTATCCAATAAACCCTCTTGCAGTTGCA
TCCGACTTGTGGTCTCGCTGTTCCTTGGGAGGGTCTCCTCTGAGTGATTGACTACCCGTCAGCGGGGGTC
TTTCACATGCAGCATGTATCAAAATTAATTTGGTTTTTTTTCTTAAGTATTTACATTAAATGGCCATAGT
TGCATTAATGAATCGGCCAACGCGCGGGGAGAGGCGGTTTGCGTATTGGGCGCTCTTCCGCTTCCTCGCT
CACTGACTCGCTGCGCTCGGTCGTTCGGCTGCGGCGAGCGGTATCAGCTCACTCAAAGGCGGTAATACGG
TTATCCACAGAATCAGGGGATAACGCAGGAAAGAACATGTGAGCAAAAGGCCAGCAAAAGGCCAGGAACC
GTAAAAAGGCCGCGTTGCTGGCGTTTTTCCATAGGCTCCGCCCCCCTGACGAGCATCACAAAAATCGACG
CTCAAGTCAGAGGTGGCGAAACCCGACAGGACTATAAAGATACCAGGCGTTTCCCCCTGGAAGCTCCCTC
GTGCGCTCTCCTGTTCCGACCCTGCCGCTTACCGGATACCTGTCCGCCTTTCTCCCTTCGGGAAGCGTGG
CGCTTTCTCATAGCTCACGCTGTAGGTATCTCAGTTCGGTGTAGGTCGTTCGCTCCAAGCTGGGCTGTGT
GCACGAACCCCCCGTTCAGCCCGACCGCTGCGCCTTATCCGGTAACTATCGTCTTGAGTCCAACCCGGTA
AGACACGACTTATCGCCACTGGCAGCAGCCACTGGTAACAGGATTAGCAGAGCGAGGTATGTAGGCGGTG
CTACAGAGTTCTTGAAGTGGTGGCCTAACTACGGCTACACTAGAAGAACAGTATTTGGTATCTGCGCTCT
GCTGAAGCCAGTTACCTTCGGAAAAAGAGTTGGTAGCTCTTGATCCGGCAAACAAACCACCGCTGGTAGC
GGTGGTTTTTTTGTTTGCAAGCAGCAGATTACGCGCAGAAAAAAAGGATCTCAAGAAGATCCTTTGATCT
TTTCTACGGGGTCTGACGCTCAGTGGAACGAAAACTCACGTTAAGGGATTTTGGTCATGAGATTATCAAA
AAGGATCTTCACCTAGATCCTTTTGCGGCCGGCCGCAAATCAATCTAAAGTATATATGAGTAAACTTGGT
CTGACAGTTACCAATGCTTAATCAGTGAGGCACCTATCTCAGCGATCTGTCTATTTCGTTCATCCATAGT
TGCCTGACTCCCCGTCGTGTAGATAACTACGATACGGGAGGGCTTACCATCTGGCCCCAGTGCTGCAATG
ATACCGCGAGACCCACGCTCACCGGCTCCAGATTTATCAGCAATAAACCAGCCAGCCGGAAGGGCCGAGC
GCAGAAGTGGTCCTGCAACTTTATCCGCCTCCATCCAGTCTATTAATTGTTGCCGGGAAGCTAGAGTAAG
TAGTTCGCCAGTTAATAGTTTGCGCAACGTTGTTGCCATTGCTACAGGCATCGTGGTGTCACGCTCGTCG
TTTGGTATGGCTTCATTCAGCTCCGGTTCCCAACGATCAAGGCGAGTTACATGATCCCCCATGTTGTGCA
AAAAAGCGGTTAGCTCCTTCGGTCCTCCGATCGTTGTCAGAAGTAAGTTGGCCGCAGTGTTATCACTCAT
GGTTATGGCAGCACTGCATAATTCTCTTACTGTCATGCCATCCGTAAGATGCTTTTCTGTGACTGGTGAG
TACTCAACCAAGTCATTCTGAGAATAGTGTATGCGGCGACCGAGTTGCTCTTGCCCGGCGTCAACACGGG
ATAATACCGCGCCACATAGCAGAACTTTAAAAGTGCTCATCATTGGAAAACGTTCTTCGGGGCGAAAACT
CTCAAGGATCTTACCGCTGTTGAGATCCAGTTCGATGTAACCCACTCGTGCACCCAACTGATCTTCAGCA
TCTTTTACTTTCACCAGCGTTTCTGGGTGAGCAAAAACAGGAAGGCAAAATGCCGCAAAAAAGGGAATAA
GGGCGACACGGAAATGTTGAATACTCATACTCTTCCTTTTTCAATATTATTGAAGCATTTATCAGGGTTA
TTGTCTCATGAGCGGATACATATTTGAATGTATTTAGAAAAATAAACAAATAGGGGTTCCGCGCACATTT
CCCCGAAAAGTGCCACCTGACGTCTAAGAAACCATTATTATCATGACATTAACCTATAAAAATAGGCGTA
TCACGAGGCCCTTTCGTCTTCACTCGAGGAGCTTGGCCCATTGCATACGTTGTATCCATATCATAATATG
TACATTTATATTGGCTCATGTCCAACATTACCGCCATGTTGACATTGATTATTGACTAGTTATTAATAGT
AATCAATTACGGGGTCATTAGTTCATAGCCCATATATGGAGT
